>Addgene plasmid #222877 | L2092-GPA-FullBRET-Retrovirus-TD142 | addgene full sequence | sequence record 441620 | Addgene NGS Result
TGAAAGACCCCACCTGTAGGTTTGGCAAGCTAGCTTAAGTAACGCCATTTTGCAAGGCATGGAAAATACA
TAACTGAGAATAGAGAAGTTCAGATCAAGGTTAGGAACAGAGAGACAGCAGAATATGGGCCAAACAGGAT
ATCTGTGGTAAGCAGTTCCTGCCCCGGCTCAGGGCCAAGAACAGATGGTCCCCAGATGCGGTCCCGCCCT
CAGCAGTTTCTAGAGAACCATCAGATGTTTCCAGGGTGCCCCAAGGACCTGAAATGACCCTGTGCCTTAT
TTGAACTAACCAATCAGTTCGCTTCTCGCTTCTGTTCGCGCGCTTCTGCTCCCCGAGCTCAATAAAAGAG
CCCACAACCCCTCACTCGGCGCGCCAGTCCTCCGATAGACTGCGTCGCCCGGGTACCCGTATTCCCAATA
AAGCCTCTTGCTGTTTGCATCCGAATCGTGGACTCGCTGATCCTTGGGAGGGTCTCCTCAGATTGATTGA
CTGCCCACCTCGGGGGTCTTTCATTTGGAGGTTCCACCGAGATTTGGAGACCCCTGCCCAGGGACCACCG
ACCCCCCCGCCGGGAGGTAAGCTGGCCAGCGGTCGTTTCGTGTCTGTCTCTGTCTTTGTGCGTGTTTGTG
CCGGCATCTAATGTTTGCGCCTGCGTCTGTACTAGTTAGCTAACTAGCTCTGTATCTGGCGGACCCGTGG
TGGAACTGACGAGTTCTGAACACCCGGCCGCAACCCTGGGAGACGTCCCAGGGACTTTGGGGGCCGTTTT
TGTGGCCCGACCTGAGGAAGGGAGTCGATGTGGAATCCGACCCCGTCAGGATATGTGGTTCTGGTAGGAG
ACGAGAACCTAAAACAGTTCCCGCCTCCGTCTGAATTTTTGCTTTCGGTTTGGAACCGAAGCCGCGCGTC
TTGTCTGCTGCAGCGCTGCAGCATCGTTCTGTGTTGTCTCTGTCTGACTGTGTTTCTGTATTTGTCTGAA
AATTAGGGCCAGACTGTTACCACTCCCTTAAGTTTGACCTTAGGTCACTGGAAAGATGTCGAGCGGATCG
CTCACAACCAGTCGGTAGATGTCAAGAAGAGACGTTGGGTTACCTTCTGCTCTGCAGAATGGCCAACCTT
TAACGTCGGATGGCCGCGAGACGGCACCTTTAACCGAGACCTCATCACCCAGGTTAAGATCAAGGTCTTT
TCACCTGGCCCGCATGGACACCCAGACCAGGTCCCCTACATCGTGACCTGGGAAGCCTTGGCTTTTGACC
CCCCTCCCTGGGTCAAGCCCTTTGTACACCCTAAGCCTCCGCCTCCTCTTCCTCCATCCGCCCCGTCTCT
CCCCCTTGAACCTCCTCGTTCGACCCCGCCTCGATCCTCCCTTTATCCAGCCCTCACTCCTTCTCTAGGC
GCCGGAATTAGATCTCTCGAGGTTAACGAATTCGCTAGCGCCACCATGTATGGAAAAATAATCTTTGTAT
TACTATTGTCAGAAATTGTGAGCATATCAGCAGAGCAGAAACTCATCTCAGAAGAGGATCTGGGCGCGCC
TATGCTCGAGATGTGGCATGAAGGCCTGGAAGAGGCATCTCGTTTGTACTTTGGGGAAAGGAACGTGAAA
GGCATGTTTGAGGTGCTGGAGCCCTTGCATGCTATGATGGAACGGGGCCCCCAGACTCTGAAGGAAACAT
CCTTTAATCAGGCCTATGGTCGAGATTTAATGGAGGCCCAAGAGTGGTGCAGGAAGTACATGAAATCAGG
GAATGTCAAGGACCTCCTCCAAGCCTGGGACCTCTATTATCATGTGTTCCGACGAATCTCAAAGACTAGA
ACCGGTTTAAGTACCACTGAGGTGGCAATGCACACTTCAACCTCTTCTTCAGTCACAAAGAGTTACATCT
CATCACAGACAAATGATACGCACAAACGGGACACATATGCAGCCACTCCTAGAGCTCATGAAGTTTCAGA
AATTTCTGTTAGAACTGTTTACCCTCCAGAAGAGGAAACCGGAGAAAGGGTACAACTTGCCCATCATTTC
TCTGAACCAGAGATAACACTCATTATTTTTGGGGTGATGGCTGGTGTTATTGGAACGATCCTCTTAATTT
CTTACGGTATTCGCCGACTGATAAAGAAAAGCCCATCTGATGTAAAACCTCTCCCCTCACCTGACACAGA
CGTGCCTTTAAGTTCTGTTGAAATAGAAAATCCAGAGACAAGTGATCAATTAATTAAGGGGGGGTCTGGA
GGCAGTGGTGGGTCTGGTGGTGGTTCTGGGGGGAGTGGGGGTTCAGGCTTCACACTCGAAGATTTCGTTG
GGGACTGGCGACAGACAGCCGGCTACAACCTGGACCAAGTCCTTGAACAGGGAGGTGTGTCCAGTTTGTT
TCAGAATCTCGGGGTGTCCGTAACTCCGATCCAAAGGATTGTCCTGAGCGGTGAAAATGGGCTGAAGATC
GACATCCATGTCATCATCCCGTATGAAGGTCTGAGCGGCGACCAAATGGGCCAGATCGAAAAAATTTTTA
AGGTGGTGTACCCTGTGGATGATCATCACTTTAAGGTGATCCTGCACTATGGCACACTGGTAATCGACGG
GGTTACGCCGAACATGATCGACTATTTCGGACGGCCGTATGAAGGCATCGCCGTGTTCGACGGCAAAAAG
ATCACTGTAACAGGGACCCTGTGGAACGGCAACAAAATTATCGACGAGCGCCTGATCAACCCCGACGGCT
CCCTGCTGTTCCGAGTAACCATCAACGGAGTGACCGGCTGGCGGCTGTGCGAACGCATTCTGGCGCGGCA
CGAGCTGATCAAAGAAAACATGCGGAGCAAGCTGTACCTGGAAGGCAGCGTGAACGGCCACCAGTTCAAG
TGTACACACGAAGGCGAGGGCAAGCCCTACGAAGGCAAGCAGACCAACCGGATTAAGGTGGTGGAAGGCG
GCCCTCTGCCTTTCGCCTTTGATATCCTGGCCACACACTTTATGTACGGCAGCAAGGTGTTCATCAAGTA
CCCCGCCGACCTGCCTGACTACTTCAAGCAGAGCTTCCCCGAGGGCTTCACCTGGGAGCGAGTGATGGTG
TTTGAGGACGGCGGAGTGCTGACCGCCACACAGGATACTTCTCTGCAGGACGGCGAGCTGATCTACAACG
TGAAAGTGCGGGGCGTGAACTTCCCCGCCAATGGACCTGTGATGCAGAAGAAAACCCTCGGCTGGGAGCC
CAGCACCGAGACAATGTATCCAGCCGATGGCGGCCTCGAGGGCAGATGTGATAAGGCCCTGAAACTCGTC
GGCGGAGGCCATCTGCACGTGAACTTTAAGACCACCTACAAGAGCAAGAAACCCGTGAAGATGCCCGGCG
TGCACTACGTGGACAGACGGCTGGAAAGAATCAAAGAGGCCGACAACGAGACATACGTGGAACAGTACGA
GCACGCCGTGGCCAGATACAGCAATCTCGGAGGCGGAATGGACGAGCTGTACAAATGAGCGGCCGCATCG
ATAAAATAAAAGATTTTATTTAGTCTCCAGAAAAAGGGGGGAATGAAAGACCCCACCTGTAGGTTTGGCA
AGCTAGCTTAAGTAACGCCATTTTGCAAGGCATGGAAAATACATAACTGAGAATAGAGAAGTTCAGATCA
AGGTTAGGAACAGAGAGACAGCAGAATATGGGCCAAACAGGATATCTGTGGTAAGCAGTTCCTGCCCCGG
CTCAGGGCCAAGAACAGATGGTCCCCAGATGCGGTCCCGCCCTCAGCAGTTTCTAGAGAACCATCAGATG
TTTCCAGGGTGCCCCAAGGACCTGAAATGACCCTGTGCCTTATTTGAACTAACCAATCAGTTCGCTTCTC
GCTTCTGTTCGCGCGCTTCTGCTCCCCGAGCTCAATAAAAGAGCCCACAACCCCTCACTCGGCGCGCCAG
TCCTCCGATAGACTGCGTCGCCCGGGTACCCGTGTATCCAATAAACCCTCTTGCAGTTGCATCCGACTTG
TGGTCTCGCTGTTCCTTGGGAGGGTCTCCTCTGAGTGATTGACTACCCGTCAGCGGGGGTCTTTCATGGG
TAACAGTTTCTTGAAGTTGGAGAACAACATTCTGAGGGTAGGAGTCGAATATTAAGTAATCCTGACTCAA
TTAGCCACTGTTTTGAATCCACATACTCCAATACTCCTGAAATAGTTCATTATGGACAGCGCAGAAAGAG
CTGGGGAGAATTGTGAAATTGTTATCCGCTCACAATTCCACACAACATACGAGCCGGAAGCATAAAGTGT
AAAGCCTGGGGTGCCTAATGAGTGAGCTAACTCACATTAATTGCGTTGCGCTCACTGCCCGCTTTCCAGT
CGGGAAACCTGTCGTGCCAGCTGCATTAATGAATCGGCCAACGCGCGGGGAGAGGCGGTTTGCGTATTGG
GCGCTCTTCCGCTTCCTCGCTCACTGACTCGCTGCGCTCGGTCGTTCGGCTGCGGCGAGCGGTATCAGCT
CACTCAAAGGCGGTAATACGGTTATCCACAGAATCAGGGGATAACGCAGGAAAGAACATGTGAGCAAAAG
GCCAGCAAAAGGCCAGGAACCGTAAAAAGGCCGCGTTGCTGGCGTTTTTCCATAGGCTCCGCCCCCCTGA
CGAGCATCACAAAAATCGACGCTCAAGTCAGAGGTGGCGAAACCCGACAGGACTATAAAGATACCAGGCG
TTTCCCCCTGGAAGCTCCCTCGTGCGCTCTCCTGTTCCGACCCTGCCGCTTACCGGATACCTGTCCGCCT
TTCTCCCTTCGGGAAGCGTGGCGCTTTCTCATAGCTCACGCTGTAGGTATCTCAGTTCGGTGTAGGTCGT
TCGCTCCAAGCTGGGCTGTGTGCACGAACCCCCCGTTCAGCCCGACCGCTGCGCCTTATCCGGTAACTAT
CGTCTTGAGTCCAACCCGGTAAGACACGACTTATCGCCACTGGCAGCAGCCACTGGTAACAGGATTAGCA
GAGCGAGGTATGTAGGCGGTGCTACAGAGTTCTTGAAGTGGTGGCCTAACTACGGCTACACTAGAAGAAC
AGTATTTGGTATCTGCGCTCTGCTGAAGCCAGTTACCTTCGGAAAAAGAGTTGGTAGCTCTTGATCCGGC
AAACAAACCACCGCTGGTAGCGGTGGTTTTTTTGTTTGCAAGCAGCAGATTACGCGCAGAAAAAAAGGAT
CTCAAGAAGATCCTTTGATCTTTTCTACGGGGTCTGACGCTCAGTGGAACGAAAACTCACGTTAAGGGAT
TTTGGTCATGAGATTATCAAAAAGGATCTTCACCTAGATCCTTTTAAATTAAAAATGAAGTTTTAAATCA
ATCTAAAGTATATATGAGTAAACTTGGTCTGACAGTTACCAATGCTTAATCAGTGAGGCACCTATCTCAG
CGATCTGTCTATTTCGTTCATCCATAGTTGCCTGACTCCCCGTCGTGTAGATAACTACGATACGGGAGGG
CTTACCATCTGGCCCCAGTGCTGCAATGATACCGCGAGACCCACGCTCACCGGCTCCAGATTTATCAGCA
ATAAACCAGCCAGCCGGAAGGGCCGAGCGCAGAAGTGGTCCTGCAACTTTATCCGCCTCCATCCAGTCTA
TTAATTGTTGCCGGGAAGCTAGAGTAAGTAGTTCGCCAGTTAATAGTTTGCGCAACGTTGTTGCCATTGC
TACAGGCATCGTGGTGTCACGCTCGTCGTTTGGTATGGCTTCATTCAGCTCCGGTTCCCAACGATCAAGG
CGAGTTACATGATCCCCCATGTTGTGCAAAAAAGCGGTTAGCTCCTTCGGTCCTCCGATCGTTGTCAGAA
GTAAGTTGGCCGCAGTGTTATCACTCATGGTTATGGCAGCACTGCATAATTCTCTTACTGTCATGCCATC
CGTAAGATGCTTTTCTGTGACTGGTGAGTACTCAACCAAGTCATTCTGAGAATAGTGTATGCGGCGACCG
AGTTGCTCTTGCCCGGCGTCAATACGGGATAATACCGCGCCACATAGCAGAACTTTAAAAGTGCTCATCA
TTGGAAAACGTTCTTCGGGGCGAAAACTCTCAAGGATCTTACCGCTGTTGAGATCCAGTTCGATGTAACC
CACTCGTGCACCCAACTGATCTTCAGCATCTTTTACTTTCACCAGCGTTTCTGGGTGAGCAAAAACAGGA
AGGCAAAATGCCGCAAAAAAGGGAATAAGGGCGACACGGAAATGTTGAATACTCATACTCTTCCTTTTTC
AATATTATTGAAGCATTTATCAGGGTTATTGTCTCATGAGCGGATACATATTTGAATGTATTTAGAAAAA
TAAACAAATAGGGGTTCCGCGCACATTTCCCCGAAAAGTGCCACCTGACGTCTAAGAAACCATTATTATC
ATGACATTAACCTATAAAAATAGGCGTATCACGAGGCCCTTTCGTCTCGCGCGTTTCGGTGATGACGGTG
AAAACCTCTGACACATGCAGCTCCCGGAGACGGTCACAGCTTGTCTGTAAGCGGATGCCGGGAGCAGACA
AGCCCGTCAGGGCGCGTCAGCGGGTGTTGGCGGGTGTCGGGGCTGGCTTAACTATGCGGCATCAGAGCAG
ATTGTACTGAGAGTGCACCATATGCGGTGTGAAATACCGCACAGATGCGTAAGGAGAAAATACCGCATCA
GGCGCCATTCGCCATTCAGGCTGCGCAACTGTTGGGAAGGGCGATCGGTGCGGGCCTCTTCGCTATTACG
CCAGCTGGCGAAAGGGGGATGTGCTGCAAGGCGATTAAGTTGGGTAACGCCAGGGTTTTCCCAGTCACGA
CGTTGTAAAACGACGGCGCAAGGAATGGTGCATGCAAGGAGATGGCGCCCAACAGTCCCCCGGCCACGGG
GCCTGCCACCATACCCACGCCGAAACAAGCGCTCATGAGCCCGAAGTGGCGAGCCCGATCTTCCCCATCG
GTGATGTCGGCGATATAGGCGCCAGCAACCGCACCTGTGGCGCCGGTGATGCCGGCCACGATGCGTCCGG
CGTAGAGGCGATTAGTCCAATTTGTTAAAGACAGGATATCAGTGGTCCAGGCTCTAGTTTTGACTCAACA
ATATCACCAGCTGAAGCCTATAGAGTACGAGCCATAGATAAAATAAAAGATTTTATTTAGTCTCCAGAAA
AAGGGGGGAA
Features (pLannotate 1.2.2; 20 found; start..end, strand, type, name):
    579..920     +  misc_feature   MESV Ψ: packaging signal of murine embryonic stem cell virus
    987..1403    +  CDS            gag (truncated): truncated Moloney murine leukemia virus (MMLV) gag gene lacking the start codon
   1548..1814    +  CDS            FRB*: T2098L mutant of FKBP-rapamycin binding domain of human FRAP binds synthetic ligands such as AP21967
   1830..2219    +  CDS            GYPA (fragment): GLPA_HUMAN - Also known as GPA. Experimental evidence at protein level: Swiss-Prot protein existence level 1. Glycophorin A is the major intrinsic membrane protein of the erythrocyte. The N-terminal glycosylated segment, which lies outside the erythrocyte membrane, has MN blood group receptors. Appears to be important for the function of SLC4A1 and is required for high activity of SLC4A1. May be involved in translocation of SLC4A1 to the plasma membrane. Is a receptor for influenza virus. Is a receptor for Plasmodium falciparum erythrocyte-binding antigen 175 (EBA-175); binding of EBA-175 is d
   2288..2795    +  CDS            Nluc (fragment): NanoLuc® luciferase human codon-optimized
   2802..3485    +  CDS            CyOFP1: CyOFP1 is a basic (constitutively fluorescent) long stokes shift fluorescent protein published in 2016, derived from Entacmaea quadricolor. It is reported to be a very rapidly-maturing monomer with moderate acid sensitivity.
   3543..4057    +  LTR            3' LTR: 3' long terminal repeat from murine embryonic stem cell virus
   4219..4235    -  protein_bind   lac operator: The lac repressor binds to the lac operator to inhibit transcription in E. coli. This inhibition can be relieved by adding lactose or isopropyl-β-D-thiogalactopyranoside (IPTG). lac repressor encoded by lacI
   4243..4273    -  promoter       lac promoter: promoter for the E. coli lac operon
   4288..4309    -  protein_bind   CAP binding site: CAP binding activates transcription in the presence of cAMP. E. coli catabolite activator protein
   4322..4414    -  CDS            lacI (fragment): lac repressor; lacI; The lac repressor binds to the lac operator to inhibit transcription in E. coli. This inhibition can be relieved by adding lactose or isopropyl-β-D-thiogalactopyranoside (IPTG).
   4597..5185    -  rep_origin     ori: high-copy-number ColE1/pMB1/pBR322/pUC origin of replication
   5356..6216    -  CDS            AmpR: β-lactamase; bla; confers resistance to ampicillin, carbenicillin, and related antibiotics
   6217..6321    -  promoter       AmpR promoter: bla
   6416..6451    +  CDS            rop (fragment): Rop protein, which maintains plasmids at low copy number; rop
   6553..6652    +  misc_feature   bom (fragment): basis of mobility region from pBR322
   6658..6807    -  CDS            lacZα (fragment): LacZα fragment of β-galactosidase; lacZ fragment
   6807..7008    -  CDS            TcR (fragment): tetracycline efflux protein; tet; confers resistance to tetracycline
   7009..7107    +  CDS            env (fragment): murine leukemia virus gPr80 envelope polyprotein precursor; env; proteolytically cleaved into gp70SU and p15TM subunits
   7149..515     +  LTR            5' LTR (across the origin): 5' long terminal repeat from murine embryonic stem cell virus
