[The description below was written by a language model from this plasmid's Addgene catalogue record and pLannotate feature annotations shown in this document.]
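Description:
L2092-GPA-FullBRET-Retrovirus-TD142 is an MSCV-based gammaretroviral transfer vector for stable expression of a synthetic receptor chain in mammalian cells. The proviral region is bounded by murine embryonic stem cell virus 5′ and 3′ LTRs and carries the Ψ packaging signal plus a truncated, start-codon-less gag segment, which together allow the transcript to be packaged into retroviral particles when the viral proteins are supplied in trans. In bacteria the plasmid replicates from a high-copy ColE1/pUC-type origin and is selected with ampicillin through the β-lactamase gene. The remaining backbone annotations (lac promoter/operator and fragments of lacI, lacZα, rop, bom, TcR and env) are cloning remnants with no evident role.

The payload, cloned between BglII and ClaI and transcribed from the MSCV 5′ LTR, is a single fusion protein. It consists of an N-terminal Myc tag, an FRB ectodomain (annotated as the T2098L variant, which binds rapamycin analogues such as AP21967), a human glycophorin A scaffold that provides the erythrocyte membrane protein framework, a 20-residue GS linker, full-length NanoLuc luciferase, a short RH linker and the long-Stokes-shift orange fluorescent protein CyOFP1. Because the luciferase donor and fluorescent acceptor sit on the same chain, energy transfer between them should be constitutive. The construct therefore serves as a positive control for BRET signal in work on biosensors built from red blood cell proteins. The catalogue lists EGFP as a selectable marker, but no EGFP feature appears in the annotated full sequence, so transduced cells would more plausibly be tracked through CyOFP1 fluorescence or NanoLuc activity.
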