Addgene plasmid #222877: L2092-GPA-FullBRET-Retrovirus-TD142
Purpose: Retroviral vector encoding positive control receptor chain for BRET signal. FRB ectodomain, human Glycophorin A (GPA) scaffold, 20 GS linker, full Nanoluciferase, RH linker, CyOFP1.
Depositing lab: Joshua Leonard. Depositing organization: Northwestern University. Publication: Building Synthetic Biosensors Using Red Blood Cell Proteins. Dolberg TB, Gunnels TF, Ling T, Sarnese KA, Crispino JD, Leonard JN. ACS Synth Biol. 2024 Apr 19;13(4):1273-1289. doi: 10.1021/acssynbio.3c00754. Epub 2024 Mar 27. PubMed 38536408.
Backbone
  Vector backbone: MSCV
  Backbone manufacturer: Takara
  Backbone size w/o insert (bp): 5093
  Vector type: Mammalian Expression, Retroviral
  Selectable markers: EGFP
Growth in bacteria
  Bacterial resistance: Ampicillin, 100 μg/mL
  Growth temperature: 37°C
  Growth strain: NEB Stable
  Copy number: High Copy
Gene/Insert
  Gene/Insert name: FRB-GPA-NanoLuc-CyOFP1
  Species: H. sapiens (human), Synthetic
  Insert size (bp): 2088
  Promoter: MSCV LTR
  Tag / fusion protein: Myc (N terminal on insert)
  Cloning method: Restriction Enzyme; 5′ cloning site BglII (not destroyed); 3′ cloning site ClaI (not destroyed)
Terms and licenses: Academic/Nonprofit Terms; Industry Terms: Not Available to Industry
Depositor comments: Please visit https://doi.org/10.1101/2023.12.16.571988 for bioRxiv preprint.
How to cite: L2092-GPA-FullBRET-Retrovirus-TD142 was a gift from Joshua Leonard (Addgene plasmid # 222877 ; http://n2t.net/addgene:222877 ; RRID:Addgene_222877)
